Addgene plasmid #13954: pBS cGli3 (CT#177)
Depositing lab: Cliff Tabin. Depositing organization: Harvard Medical School. Publication: Similar expression and regulation of Gli2 and Gli3 in the chick limb bud. Schweitzer R, Vogan KJ, Tabin CJ. Mech Dev. 2000 Nov . 98(1-2):171-4. 10.1016/S0925-4773(00)00458-5 PubMed 11044624.
Backbone
  Vector backbone: pBS SK
  Backbone size w/o insert (bp): 3000
  Vector type: Bacterial Expression
Growth in bacteria
  Bacterial resistance: Ampicillin, 100 μg/mL
  Growth temperature: 37°C
  Growth strain: DH5alpha
  Copy number: High Copy
Gene/Insert
  Gene/Insert name: Gli3 (alt name: pcGli3b-19a)
  Species: G. gallus (chicken)
  Insert size (bp): 4500
  Entrez Gene: GLI3 (a.k.a. GLI3FL)
  Cloning method: Restriction Enzyme; 5′ cloning site EcoRI (not destroyed); 3′ cloning site EcoRI (not destroyed)
  Sequencing primers: 5′ T7; 3′ T3
Terms and licenses: Academic/Nonprofit Terms; Industry Terms: Not Available to Industry
Depositor comments: Starts at ~aa 430 of hGli3/mGli3.
How to cite: pBS cGli3 (CT#177) was a gift from Cliff Tabin (Addgene plasmid # 13954 ; http://n2t.net/addgene:13954 ; RRID:Addgene_13954)
