[The description below was written by a language model from this plasmid's Addgene catalogue record.]
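Description:
pBS cGli3 is a cloning plasmid that carries a partial chicken (Gallus gallus) Gli3 cDNA in the pBluescript SK (pBS SK) backbone. The backbone is about 3 kb. It is a high-copy phagemid-type vector propagated in E. coli under ampicillin selection. The repository lists it as a bacterial expression vector, but the record names no promoter intended for producing protein. pBluescript vectors are generally used for cloning, sequencing and in vitro transcription.

The insert is about 4.5 kb, has the alternative name pcGli3b-19a, and was cloned into the EcoRI site. EcoRI sites are retained at both ends, so the fragment can be released by a single digest. Because the same enzyme was used on both sides, the cloning was not directional. The record lists T7 as the 5′ sequencing primer and T3 as the 3′ primer, which suggests the orientation, though it is not stated outright. The depositor notes that the clone begins at a position corresponding to roughly amino acid 430 of human or mouse Gli3. It therefore lacks the N-terminal part of the coding region and is not a full-length open reading frame.

Gli3 encodes a zinc-finger transcription factor that acts in the Hedgehog signalling pathway. The associated publication examines the expression and regulation of Gli2 and Gli3 in the chick limb bud. The flanking T7 and T3 phage promoters typical of pBluescript would suit the plasmid for making riboprobes for in situ hybridisation, though the record does not state this use. No feature table or tag information is provided.
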