>Addgene plasmid #13954 | pBS cGli3 (CT#177) | addgene partial sequence | sequence record 20162 | T7 5'-TAATACGACTCACTATAGGG-3'
CCCTCGAGGTCGACGGTATCGATAAGCTTGATATCGAATTCGAGGATCCGGGTACCATGGTAAAGCCGGA
TGAGGACCTCCCCAGCCCGGGTGCGGGAAGCGTGCAGGAACAGCCAGAAGGTATGACCCCGGTAAAGGAG
GAAGGGGACAAAGATGAAAGCAAACAGGAGCCTGAAGTGGTCTACGAGACGAACTGCCATTGGGAAGGCT
GTTCCCGGGAGTTTGACACACAGGAACAGCTAGTGCATCATATAAATAATGACCACATACATGGTGAGAA
GAAAGAGTTTGTGTGCCGATGGCTGGACTGTTCCCGGGAGCAGAAACCATTCAAAGCCCAGTATATGCTG
GTGGTCCACATGAGGAGACATACAGGGGAAAAGCCACACAAATGCACTTTTGAAGGTTGTACAAAGGCCT
ACTCCAGACTAGAAAACTTGAAAACACACTTGAGATCTCACACTGGAGAGAAACCATATGTGTGCGAACA
CGAGGGCTGCAACAAAGCTTTCTCCAATGCATCTGACAGGGCCAAGCACCAAAACAGGACTCATTCAAAT
GAAAAACCATATGTTTGCAAGATCCCAGGCTGCACAAAGCGCTATACAGACCCTAGTTCTCTCCGGAAAC
ATGTGAAGACTGTGCATGGCCCAGAAGCACACGTCACCAAGAAGCAGCGAGGAGACATCCACCCAAGGCC
TCCACCACCCAGAGACCCAGGCAGCCACTCTCAGACACGATCACCAGGCCAGCAG
